Addgene plasmid #55212: pET His6 High pI protein 69 TEV LIC cloning vector (2-HpI-69)
Purpose: (Empty Backbone)
Depositing lab: Scott Gradia. Depositing organization: University of California, Berkeley.
Backbone
  Vector backbone: pET
  Vector type: Bacterial Expression
  Promoter: T7
  Tag / fusion protein: 6xHis (N terminal on backbone); High pI protein 69 (N terminal on backbone); TEV cleavage site
Growth in bacteria
  Bacterial resistance: Ampicillin, 100 μg/mL
  Growth temperature: 37°C
  Growth strain: XL1 Blue
  Copy number: Low Copy
Gene/Insert
  Cloning method: Ligation Independent Cloning
  Sequencing primers: 5′ T7 Forward; 3′ T7 reverse
Terms and licenses: Academic/Nonprofit Terms; Industry Terms: Not Available to Industry
Depositor comments: This plasmid is an empty vector. Your gene can be inserted with a LIC cloning protocol. All 2-series vectors work as single-expression vectors, as well as transfer vectors for our polycistronic system. The LIC cloning site is flanked by 5 pairs of restriction sites, so that your gene can easily be subcloned into our polycistronic destination vectors (2D, 2E, or 2Z). 2-HpI-69 has a TEV-cleavable N-terminal His6-High pI protein fusion tag. The high pI can improve solubility of your target protein. To clone into this vector, add LIC v1 tags to the 5' end of your PCR primers. Forward - 5'-TACTTCCAATCCAATGCA-3' Reverse - 5'-TTATCCACTTCCAATGTTATTA-3' Linearize the plasmid with SspI and gel purify. When digesting the DNA with T4 polymerase, use dCTP for insert and dGTP for vector.
How to cite: pET His6 High pI protein 69 TEV LIC cloning vector (2-HpI-69) was a gift from Scott Gradia (Addgene plasmid # 55212 ; http://n2t.net/addgene:55212 ; RRID:Addgene_55212)
