[The description below was written by a language model from this plasmid's Addgene catalogue record, the feature table of its GenBank file and pLannotate feature annotations shown in this document.]
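Description:
pET His6 High pI protein 69 TEV LIC cloning vector (2-HpI-69) is an empty pET-family bacterial expression backbone of about 5.3 kb, designed to receive a gene of interest by ligation-independent cloning. It is maintained in E. coli under ampicillin selection (bla with its own promoter) and replicates from a ColE1/pMB1-type origin. The pBR322 bom region and the rop gene are also present, consistent with the low copy number recorded. Fragments of the tetracycline resistance gene and the tet promoter flank the expression cassette; these are remnants of the pBR322 lineage, not a functional marker.

The expression cassette runs from a T7 promoter and T7 gene 10 ribosome binding site through an N-terminal 6xHis tag, the "High pI protein 69" fusion partner, a TEV protease site and the LIC insertion site, ending at a T7 terminator. Automated annotation matches the fusion partner to E. coli infC (translation initiation factor IF-3). According to the depositor, the high isoelectric point of this partner can improve solubility of the target protein. The His tag permits affinity purification, and TEV cleavage removes the whole tag afterwards. Expression requires a host that supplies T7 RNA polymerase.

The LIC site is flanked by five pairs of restriction sites, so the vector works either for single-gene expression or as a transfer vector for moving inserts into the same series' polycistronic destination vectors. The accompanying GenBank record covers only about 1 kb, from the T7 promoter to the TEV site. It also annotates a short Factor Xa site within the fusion region, which is not listed among the tags in the catalogue entry.
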