Features (pLannotate 1.2.2; 16 found; start..end, strand, type, name):
    104..208     +  promoter       AmpR promoter: bla
    209..1069    +  CDS            AmpR: β-lactamase; bla; confers resistance to ampicillin, carbenicillin, and related antibiotics
   1240..1828    +  rep_origin     ori: high-copy-number ColE1/pMB1/pBR322/pUC origin of replication
   2014..2156    -  misc_feature   bom: basis of mobility region from pBR322
   2258..2449    -  CDS            rop: Rop protein, which maintains plasmids at low copy number; rop
   2466..2846    +  CDS            YPB1_ECOLX: Protein predicted: Swiss-Prot protein existence level 4. From Escherichia coli.
   3088..3988    -  CDS            TcR (fragment): tetracycline efflux protein; tet; confers resistance to tetracycline
   4010..4028    +  promoter       T7 promoter: promoter for bacteriophage T7 RNA polymerase
   4117..4139    +  RBS            RBS: efficient ribosome binding site from bacteriophage T7 gene 10 (Olins and Rangwala, 1989)
   4159..4176    +  CDS            6xHis: 6xHis affinity tag
   4186..4725    +  CDS            infC (sequence withheld): IF3_ECOLI - Also known as fit, srjA. Experimental evidence at protein level: Swiss-Prot protein existence level 1. One of the essential components for the initiation of protein synthesis.IF-3 binds to the 30S ribosomal subunit and shifts the equilibrum between 70S ribosomes and their 50S and 30S subunits in favor of the free subunits, thus enhancing the availability of 30S subunits on which protein synthesis initiation begins. From Escherichia coli (strain K12).
   4735..4751    +  CDS            TEV site (fragment): tobacco etch virus (TEV) protease recognition and cleavage site
   4837..4886    +  CDS            SET1 (fragment): solubility-enhancement tag derived from T7 phage gene 10B
   4894..4941    +  terminator     T7 terminator: transcription terminator for bacteriophage T7 RNA polymerase
   4967..5259    -  CDS            TcR (fragment): tetracycline efflux protein; tet; confers resistance to tetracycline
   5307..5335    -  promoter       tet promoter: E. coli promoter for tetracycline efflux protein gene
>Addgene plasmid #55212 | pET His6 High pI protein 69 TEV LIC cloning vector (2-HpI-69) | depositor full sequence | sequence record 85597 | Full Sequence
TTCTTGAAGACGAAAGGGCCTCGTGATACGCCTATTTTTATAGGTTAATGTCATGATAATAATGGTTTCT
TAGACGTCAGGTGGCACTTTTCGGGGAAATGTGCGCGGAACCCCTATTTGTTTATTTTTCTAAATACATT
CAAATATGTATCCGCTCATGAGACAATAACCCTGATAAATGCTTCAATAACATTGAAAAAGGAAGAGTAT
GAGTATTCAACATTTCCGTGTCGCCCTTATTCCCTTTTTTGCGGCATTTTGCCTTCCTGTTTTTGCTCAC
CCAGAAACGCTGGTGAAAGTAAAAGATGCTGAAGATCAGTTGGGTGCACGAGTGGGTTACATCGAACTGG
ATCTCAACAGCGGTAAGATCCTTGAGAGTTTTCGCCCCGAAGAACGTTTTCCAATGATGAGCACTTTTAA
AGTTCTGCTATGTGGCGCGGTATTATCCCGTGTTGACGCCGGGCAAGAGCAACTCGGTCGCCGCATACAC
TATTCTCAGAATGACTTGGTTGAGTACTCACCAGTCACAGAAAAGCATCTTACGGATGGCATGACAGTAA
GAGAATTATGCAGTGCTGCCATAACCATGAGTGATAACACTGCGGCCAACTTACTTCTGACAACGATCGG
AGGACCGAAGGAGCTAACCGCTTTTTTGCACAACATGGGGGATCATGTAACTCGCCTTGATCGTTGGGAA
CCGGAGCTGAATGAAGCCATACCAAACGACGAGCGTGACACCACGATGCCTGCAGCAATGGCAACAACGT
TGCGCAAACTATTAACTGGCGAACTACTTACTCTAGCTTCCCGGCAACAATTAATAGACTGGATGGAGGC
GGATAAAGTTGCAGGACCACTTCTGCGCTCGGCCCTTCCGGCTGGCTGGTTTATTGCTGATAAATCTGGA
GCCGGTGAGCGTGGGTCTCGCGGTATCATTGCAGCACTGGGGCCAGATGGTAAGCCCTCCCGTATCGTAG
TTATCTACACGACGGGGAGTCAGGCAACTATGGATGAACGAAATAGACAGATCGCTGAGATAGGTGCCTC
ACTGATTAAGCATTGGTAACTGTCAGACCAAGTTTACTCATATATACTTTAGATTGATTTAAAACTTCAT
TTTTAATTTAAAAGGATCTAGGTGAAGATCCTTTTTGATAATCTCATGACCAAAATCCCTTAACGTGAGT
TTTCGTTCCACTGAGCGTCAGACCCCGTAGAAAAGATCAAAGGATCTTCTTGAGATCCTTTTTTTCTGCG
CGTAATCTGCTGCTTGCAAACAAAAAAACCACCGCTACCAGCGGTGGTTTGTTTGCCGGATCAAGAGCTA
CCAACTCTTTTTCCGAAGGTAACTGGCTTCAGCAGAGCGCAGATACCAAATACTGTCCTTCTAGTGTAGC
CGTAGTTAGGCCACCACTTCAAGAACTCTGTAGCACCGCCTACATACCTCGCTCTGCTAATCCTGTTACC
AGTGGCTGCTGCCAGTGGCGATAAGTCGTGTCTTACCGGGTTGGACTCAAGACGATAGTTACCGGATAAG
GCGCAGCGGTCGGGCTGAACGGGGGGTTCGTGCACACAGCCCAGCTTGGAGCGAACGACCTACACCGAAC
TGAGATACCTACAGCGTGAGCTATGAGAAAGCGCCACGCTTCCCGAAGGGAGAAAGGCGGACAGGTATCC
GGTAAGCGGCAGGGTCGGAACAGGAGAGCGCACGAGGGAGCTTCCAGGGGGAAACGCCTGGTATCTTTAT
AGTCCTGTCGGGTTTCGCCACCTCTGACTTGAGCGTCGATTTTTGTGATGCTCGTCAGGGGGGCGGAGCC
TATGGAAAAACGCCAGCAACGCGGCCTTTTTACGGTTCCTGGCCTTTTGCTGGCCTTTTGCTCACATGTT
CTTTCCTGCGTTATCCCCTGATTCTGTGGATAACCGTATTACCGCCTTTGAGTGAGCTGATACCGCTCGC
CGCAGCCGAACGACCGAGCGCAGCGAGTCAGTGAGCGAGGAAGCGGAAGAGCGCCTGATGCGGTATTTTC
TCCTTACGCATCTGTGCGGTATTTCACACCGCATATATGGTGCACTCTCAGTACAATCTGCTCTGATGCC
GCATAGTTAAGCCAGTATACACTCCGCTATCGCTACGTGACTGGGTCATGGCTGCGCCCCGACACCCGCC
AACACCCGCTGACGCGCCCTGACGGGCTTGTCTGCTCCCGGCATCCGCTTACAGACAAGCTGTGACCGTC
TCCGGGAGCTGCATGTGTCAGAGGTTTTCACCGTCATCACCGAAACGCGCGAGGCAGCTGCGGTAAAGCT
CATCAGCGTGGTCGTGAAGCGATTCACAGATGTCTGCCTGTTCATCCGCGTCCAGCTCGTTGAGTTTCTC
CAGAAGCGTTAATGTCTGGCTTCTGATAAAGCGGGCCATGTTAAGGGCGGTTTTTTCCTGTTTGGTCACT
GATGCCTCCGTGTAAGGGGGATTTCTGTTCATGGGGGTAATGATACCGATGAAACGAGAGAGGATGCTCA
CGATACGGGTTACTGATGATGAACATGCCCGGTTACTGGAACGTTGTGAGGGTAAACAACTGGCGGTATG
GATGCGGCGGGACCAGAGAAAAATCACTCAGGGTCAATGCCAGCGCTTCGTTAATACAGATGTAGGTGTT
CCACAGGGTAGCCAGCAGCATCCTGCGATGCAGATCCGGAACATAATGGTGCAGGGCGCTGACTTCCGCG
TTTCCAGACTTTACGAAACACGGAAACCGAAGACCATTCATGTTGTTGCTCAGGTCGCAGACGTTTTGCA
GCAGCAGTCGCTTCACGTTCGCTCGCGTATCGGTGATTCATTCTGCTAACCAGTAAGGCAACCCCGCCAG
CCTAGCCGGGTCCTCAACGACAGGAGCACGATCATGCGCACCCGTGGCCAGGACCCAACGCTGCCCGAGA
TGCGCCGCGTGCGGCTGCTGGAGATGGCGGACGCGATGGATATGTTCTGCCAAGGGTTGGTTTGCGCATT
CACAGTTCTCCGCAAGAATTGATTGGCTCCAATTCTTGGAGTGGTGAATCCGTTAGCGAGGTGCCGCCGG
CTTCCATTCAGGTCGAGGTGGCCCGGCTCCATGCACCGCGACGCAACGCGGGGAGGCAGACAAGGTATAG
GGCGGCGCCTACAATCCATGCCAACCCGTTCCATGTGCTCGCCGAGGCGGCATAAATCGCCGTGACGATC
AGCGGTCCAGTGATCGAAGTTAGGCTGGTAAGAGCCGCGAGCGATCCTTGAAGCTGTCCCTGATGGTCGT
CATCTACCTGCCTGGACAGCATGGCCTGCAACGCGGGCATCCCGATGCCGCCGGAAGCGAGAAGAATCAT
AATGGGGAAGGCCATCCAGCCTCGCGTCGCGAACGCCAGCAAGACGTAGCCCAGCGCGTCGGCCGCCATG
CCGGCGATAATGGCCTGCTTCTCGCCGAAACGTTTGGTGGCGGGACCAGTGACGAAGGCTTGAGCGAGGG
CGTGCAAGATTCCGAATACCGCAAGCGACAGGCCGATCATCGTCGCGCTCCAGCGAAAGCGGTCCTCGCC
GAAAATGACCCAGAGCGCTGCCGGCACCTGTCCTACGAGTTGCATGATAAAGAAGACAGTCATAAGTGCG
GCGACGATAGTCATGCCCCGCGCCCACCGGAAGGAGCTGACTGGGTTGAAGGCTCTCAAGGGCATCGGTC
GACGCTCTCCCTTATGCGACTCCTGCATTAGGAAGCAGCCCAGTAGTAGGTTGAGGCCGTTGAGCACCGC
CGCCGCAAGGAATGGTGCATGCAAGGAGATGGCGCCCAACAGTCCCCCGGCCACGGGGCCTGCCACCATA
CCCACGCCGAAACAAGCGCTCATGAGCCCGAAGTGGCGAGCCCGATCTTCCCCATCGGTGATGTCGGCGA
TATAGGCGCCAGCAACCGCACCTGTGGCGCCGGTGATGCCGGCCACGATGCGTCCGGCGTAGAGGATCGA
GATCTCGATCCCGCGAAATTAATACGACTCACTATAGGGAGACCACAACGGTTTCCCTCTAGTGCCGGCT
CCGGAGAGCTCTTTAATTAAGCGGCCGCCCTGCAGGACTCGAGTTCTAGAAATAATTTTGTTTAACTTTA
AGAAGGAGATATACATATGAAATCTTCTCACCATCACCATCACCATGGTTCTTCT
[540 nt withheld, positions 4186-4725]
GGGATCGAGGAAAACCTGTACTTCCAATCCAATATTGGAAGTGGATAACGGATCCGCGATCGCGGCGCGC
CACCTGGTGGCCGGCCGGTACCACGCGTGCGCGCTGATCCGGCTGCTAACAAAGCCCGAAAGGAAGCTGA
GTTGGCTGCTGCCACCGCTGAGCAATAACTAGCATAACCCCTTGGGGCCTCTAAACGGGTCTTGAGGGGT
TTTTTGCTGAAAGGAGGAACTATATCCGGATATCCACAGGACGGGTGTGGTCGCCATGATCGCGTAGTCG
ATAGTGGCTCCAAGTAGCGAAGCGAGCAGGACTGGGCGGCGGCCAAAGCGGTCGGACAGTGCTCCGAGAA
CGGGTGCGCATAGAAATTGCATCAACGCATATAGCGCTAGCAGCACGCCATAGTGACTGGCGATGCTGTC
GGAATGGACGATATCCCGCAAGAGGCCCGGCAGTACCGGCATAACCAAGCCTATGCCTACAGCATCCAGG
GTGACGGTGCCGAGGATGACGATGAGCGCATTGTTAGATTTCATACACGGTGCCTGACTGCGTTAGCAAT
TTAACTGTGATAAACTACCGCATTAAAGCTTATCGATGATAAGCTGTCAAACATGAGAA
