LOCUS       Exported 1058 bp ds-DNA linear SYN 11-JUN-2021
DEFINITION  synthetic linear DNA
ACCESSION   .
VERSION     .
KEYWORDS    pET His6 High pI protein 69 TEV LIC cloning vector (2-HpI-69)
SOURCE      synthetic DNA construct
  ORGANISM  synthetic DNA construct
REFERENCE   1 (bases 1 to 1058)
  TITLE     2-series LIC N-terminal fusion vectors for E. coli expression
REFERENCE   2 (bases 1 to 1058)
  AUTHORS   .
  TITLE     Direct Submission
  JOURNAL   Exported Jun 11, 2021 from SnapGene Server 1.1.58
            http://www.snapgene.com
FEATURES             Location/Qualifiers
     source          1..1058
                     /organism="synthetic DNA construct"
                     /mol_type="other DNA"
     primer_bind     201..220
                     /label=pBRrevBam
                     /note="pBR322 vectors, tet region, downstream of BamHI,
                     reverse primer"
     primer_bind     304..323
                     /label=T7
                     /note="T7 promoter, forward primer"
     promoter        304..322
                     /label=T7 promoter
                     /note="promoter for bacteriophage T7 RNA polymerase"
     RBS             411..433
                     /note="efficient ribosome binding site from bacteriophage
                     T7 gene 10 (Olins and Rangwala, 1989)"
     CDS             453..470
                     /codon_start=1
                     /product="6xHis affinity tag"
                     /label=6xHis
                     /translation="HHHHHH"
     CDS             972..983
                     /codon_start=1
                     /product="Factor Xa recognition and cleavage site"
                     /label=Factor Xa site
                     /translation="XXXX"
     CDS             1029..1049
                     /codon_start=1
                     /product="tobacco etch virus (TEV) protease recognition and
                     cleavage site"
                     /label=TEV site
                     /translation="ENLYFQS"
ORIGIN
        1 ggtcgacgct ctcccttatg cgactcctgc attaggaagc agcccagtag taggttgagg
       61 ccgttgagca ccgccgccgc aaggaatggt gcatgcaagg agatggcgcc caacagtccc
      121 ccggccacgg ggcctgccac catacccacg ccgaaacaag cgctcatgag cccgaagtgg
      181 cgagcccgat cttccccatc ggtgatgtcg gcgatatagg cgccagcaac cgcacctgtg
      241 gcgccggtga tgccggccac gatgcgtccg gcgtagagga tcgagatctc gatcccgcga
      301 aattaatacg actcactata gggagaccac aacggtttcc ctctagtgcc ggctccggag
      361 agctctttaa ttaagcggcc gccctgcagg actcgagttc tagaaataat tttgtttaac
      421 tttaagaagg agatatacat atgaaatctt ctcaccatca ccatcaccat ggttcttctn
      481 nnnnnnnnnn nnnnnnnnnn nnnnnnnnnn nnnnnnnnnn nnnnnnnnnn nnnnnnnnnn
      541 nnnnnnnnnn nnnnnnnnnn nnnnnnnnnn nnnnnnnnnn nnnnnnnnnn nnnnnnnnnn
      601 nnnnnnnnnn nnnnnnnnnn nnnnnnnnnn nnnnnnnnnn nnnnnnnnnn nnnnnnnnnn
      661 nnnnnnnnnn nnnnnnnnnn nnnnnnnnnn nnnnnnnnnn nnnnnnnnnn nnnnnnnnnn
      721 nnnnnnnnnn nnnnnnnnnn nnnnnnnnnn nnnnnnnnnn nnnnnnnnnn nnnnnnnnnn
      781 nnnnnnnnnn nnnnnnnnnn nnnnnnnnnn nnnnnnnnnn nnnnnnnnnn nnnnnnnnnn
      841 nnnnnnnnnn nnnnnnnnnn nnnnnnnnnn nnnnnnnnnn nnnnnnnnnn nnnnnnnnnn
      901 nnnnnnnnnn nnnnnnnnnn nnnnnnnnnn nnnnnnnnnn nnnnnnnnnn nnnnnnnnnn
      961 nnnnnnnnnn nnnnnnnnnn nnnnnnnnnn nnnnnnnnnn nnnnnnnnnn nnnnnnnnng
     1021 ggatcgagga aaacctgtac ttccaatcca atattgga
//
