>Addgene plasmid #55212 | pET His6 High pI protein 69 TEV LIC cloning vector (2-HpI-69) | addgene partial sequence | sequence record 89993 | MoCloR 5'-gccacctgacgtctaagaaacc-3'
GACATTAACCTATAAAAATAGGCGTATCACGAGGCCCTTTCGTCTTCAAGAATTCTCATGTTTGACAGCT
TATCATCGATAAGCTTTAATGCGGTAGTTTATCACAGTTAAATTGCTAACGCAGTCAGGCACCGTGTATG
AAATCTAACAATGCGCTCATCGTCATCCTCGGCACCGTCACCCTGGATGCTGTAGGCATAGGCTTGGTTA
TGCCGGTACTGCCGGGCCTCTTGCGGGATATCGTCCATTCCGACAGCATCGCCAGTCACTATGGCGTGCT
GCTAGCGCTATATGCGTTGATGCAATTTCTATGCGCACCCGTTCTCGGAGCACTGTCCGACCGCTTTGGC
CGCCGCCCAGTCCTGCTCGCTTCGCTACTTGGAGCCACTATCGACTACGCGATCATGGCGACCACACCCG
TCCTGTGGATATCCGGATATAGTTCCTCCTTTCAGCAAAAAACCCCTCAAGACCCGTTTAGAGGCCCCAA
GGGGTTATGCTAGTTATTGCTCAGCGGTGGCAGCAGCCAACTCAGCTTCCTTTCGGGCTTTGTTAGCAGC
CGGATCAGCGCGCACGCGTGGTACCGGCCGGCCACCAGGTGGCGCGCCGCGATCGCGGATCCGTTATCCA
CTTCCAATATTGGATTGGAAGTACAGGTTTTCCTCGATCCC
[349 nt withheld, positions 672-1020]
